Addgene plasmid #202938: Salsa-BC97-P2A1
Purpose: Expression of barcoded reporter plasmid for PRESTO-Salsa; EGFP/BC97
Depositing lab: Noah Palm. Depositing organization: Yale University. Publication: Highly multiplexed bioactivity screening reveals human and microbiota metabolome-GPCRome interactions. Chen H, Rosen CE, Gonzalez-Hernandez JA, Song D, Potempa J, Ring AM, Palm NW. Cell. 2023 Jul 6;186(14):3095-3110.e19. doi: 10.1016/j.cell.2023.05.024. Epub 2023 Jun 14. PubMed 37321219.
Backbone
  Vector backbone: pCER206
  Vector type: Mammalian Expression
Growth in bacteria
  Bacterial resistance: Ampicillin, 100 μg/mL
  Growth temperature: 37°C
  Growth strain: DH5alpha
  Copy number: High Copy
Gene/Insert
  Gene/Insert name: EGFP/BC97
  Species: Synthetic
  Insert size (bp): 730
  Promoter: Tet Response Element (TRE)
  Cloning method: Restriction Enzyme; 5′ cloning site BsrGI (not destroyed); 3′ cloning site HindIII (not destroyed)
  Sequencing primers: 5′ Custom primer (GAAGCGCGATCACATGG)
Terms and licenses: Academic/Nonprofit Terms; Industry Terms: Not Available to Industry
How to cite: Salsa-BC97-P2A1 was a gift from Noah Palm (Addgene plasmid # 202938 ; http://n2t.net/addgene:202938 ; RRID:Addgene_202938)
