[The description below was written by a language model from this plasmid's Addgene catalogue record and pLannotate feature annotations shown in this document.]
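Description:
Salsa-BC97-P2A1 is a mammalian expression plasmid built on the pCER206 backbone that serves as one member of a set of barcoded reporter plasmids for PRESTO-Salsa, a highly multiplexed assay for screening GPCR activity. It is propagated in E. coli as a high-copy plasmid through a ColE1/pUC-type origin and selected with ampicillin via the β-lactamase (AmpR) gene and its native promoter. No mammalian selection marker is annotated; short fragments matching lacI, an aminoglycoside phosphotransferase and SV40 large T antigen appear to be backbone remnants rather than functional genes.

The payload is a synthetic insert of about 730 bp, EGFP/BC97, placed under a tetracycline response element. The feature table shows a bidirectional arrangement around the tetO repeats. On one side, a TRE3G-type promoter fragment drives mammalian codon-optimized EGFP, followed by a short polylinker region and an SV40 polyadenylation signal annotated on the opposite strand. On the other side, a minimal CMV promoter points toward a polylinker fragment, a rabbit β-globin intron with a short piece of globin coding sequence, and a β-globin poly(A) signal, with no coding insert annotated in that arm. The BC97 barcode is not annotated as a separate feature. The BsrGI and HindIII cloning sites and the insert size suggest it lies at or just downstream of the 3′ end of EGFP, so that it would be carried on the reporter transcript, though the record does not state its position.

Because TRE promoters are silent until bound by a Tet transactivator, reporter and barcode expression would report on transactivator availability in the cell. This fits a design in which receptor activation is read out through barcode abundance, with each barcode marking one receptor in a pooled screen. The record does not explain the "P2A1" part of the name.
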