Features (pLannotate 1.2.2; 17 found; start..end, strand, type, name):
      2..55      +  CDS            lacI (fragment): lac repressor; lacI; The lac repressor binds to the lac operator to inhibit transcription in E. coli. This inhibition can be relieved by adding lactose or isopropyl-β-D-thiogalactopyranoside (IPTG).
    388..443     -  polyA_signal   β-globin poly(A) signal: rabbit β-globin polyadenylation signal (Gil and Proudfoot, 1987)
    518..640     -  CDS            HBB: HBB_COLGU - Experimental evidence at transcript level: Swiss-Prot protein existence level 2. Involved in oxygen transport from the lung to the various peripheral tissues. From Colobus guereza (Mantled guereza) (Eastern black-and-white colobus monkey).
    644..1216    -  intron         β-globin intron: intron from rabbit β-globin gene
   1312..1343    -  misc_feature   MCS (fragment): pUC18/19 multiple cloning site
   1437..1475    -  promoter       minimal CMV promoter: human cytomegalovirus (CMV) immediate early promoter
   1493..1708    -  protein_bind   tetracycline response element (fragment): contains seven copies of the tetracycline operator tetO tetracycline repressor TetR
   1708..1753    +  promoter       TRE3GV promoter (fragment): 3rd-generation Tet-responsive promoter that can be activated by binding of Tet-On® 3G, optimized for retroviral and lentiviral vectors
   1829..1856    +  misc_feature   MCS (fragment): pBluescript multiple cloning site
   1861..2580    +  CDS            EGFP: the original enhanced GFP (Yang et al., 1996) mammalian codon-optimized
   2591..2613    +  misc_feature   MCS (fragment): pBluescript multiple cloning site
   2627..2761    -  polyA_signal   SV40 poly(A) signal: SV40 polyadenylation signal
   2784..2867    -  CDS            large T antigen (fragment): large T antigen from SV40 (simian virus 40)
   2861..3091    -  CDS            str (fragment): STR_KLEPN - Protein inferred from homology: Swiss-Prot protein existence level 3. The aminoglycoside phosphotransferases achieve inactivation of their antibiotic substrates by phosphorylation. From Klebsiella pneumoniae.
   3210..3314    +  promoter       AmpR promoter: bla
   3315..4175    +  CDS            AmpR: β-lactamase; bla; confers resistance to ampicillin, carbenicillin, and related antibiotics
   4346..4934    +  rep_origin     ori: high-copy-number ColE1/pMB1/pBR322/pUC origin of replication
>Addgene plasmid #202938 | Salsa-BC97-P2A1 | addgene full sequence | sequence record 421301 | Addgene NGS Result
AGCGCCCAATACGCAAACCGCCTCTCCCCGCGCGTTGGCCGATTCATTAATGCAGTCGAGGGATCTCCAT
AAGAGAAGAGGGACAGCTATGACTGGGAGTAGTCAGGAGAGGAGGAAAAATCTGGCTAGTAAAACATGTA
AGGAAAATTTTAGGGATGTTAAAGAAAAAAATAACACAAAACAAAATATAAAAAAAATCTAACCTCAAGT
CAAGGCTTTTCTATGGAATAAGGAATGGACAGCAGGGGGCTGTTTCATATACTGATGACCTCTTTATAGC
CAACCTTTGTTCATGGCAGCCAGCATATGGGCATATGTTGCCAAACTCTAAACCAAATACTCATTCTGAT
GTTTTAAATGATTTGCCCTCCCATATGTCCTTCCGAGTGAGAGACACAAAAAATTCCAACACACTATTGC
AATGAAAATAAATTTCCTTTATTAGCCAGAAGTCAGATGCTCAAGGGGCTTCATGATGTCCCCATAATTT
TTGGCAGAGGGAAAAAGATCGATCTCAGTGGTATTTGTGAGCCAGGGCATTGGCCACACCAGCCACCACC
TTCTGATAGGCAGCCTGCACCTGAGGAGTGAATTCTTTGCCAAAATGATGAGACAGCACAACAACCAGCA
CGTTGCCCAGGAGCTGTAGGAAAGAGAAGAAGGCATGAACATGGTTAGCAGAGGGGCCCGGTTTGGACTC
AGAGTATTTTATCCTCATCTCAAACAGTGTATATCATTGTAACCATAAAGAGAAAGGCAGGATGATGACC
AGGGTGTAGTTGTTTCTACCAATAAGAATATTTCCACGCCAGCCAGAATTTATATGCAGAAATATTCTAC
CTTATCATTTAATTATAACAATTGTTCTCTAAAACTGTGCTGAAGTACAATATAATATACCCTGATTGCC
TTGAAAAAAAAGTGATTAGAGAAAGTACTTACAATCTGACAAATAAACAAAAGTGAATTTAAAAATTCGT
TACAAATGCAAGCTAAAGTTTAACGAAAAAGTTACAGAAAATGAAAAGAAAATAAGAGGAGACAATGGTT
GTCAACAGAGTAGAAAGTGAAAGAAACAAAATTATCATGAGGGTCCATGGTGATACAAGGGACATCTTCC
CATTCTAAACAACACCCTGAAAACTTTGCCCCCTCCATATAACATGAATTTTACAATAGCGAAAAAGAAA
GAACAATCAAGGGTCCCCAAACTCACCCTGAAGTTCTCAGCTCTAGAGATATCGTCGAGGCCGCGCTAGC
GTTTAAACTGTCGACCTTAATTAAGAGATCTGCTCGAGGCGCGTCAGCTGACTAGAGGATCCCCGGGTAC
CGAGCTCGAATTCGGGGCCGCGGAGGCTGGATCGGTCCCGGTGTCTTCTATGGAGGTCAAAACAGCGTGG
ATGGCGTCTCCAGGCGATCTGACGGTTCACTAAACGAGCTCTGCTTATATAGGCCTCCCACCGTACACGC
CTACCTCGACCCGGGTACCGAGCTCGACTTTCACTTTTCTCTATCACTGATAGGGAGTGGTAAACTCGAC
TTTCACTTTTCTCTATCACTGATAGGGAGTGGTAAACTCGACTTTCACTTTTCTCTATCACTGATAGGGA
GTGGTAAACTCGACTTTCACTTTTCTCTATCACTGATAGGGAGTGGTAAACTCGACTTTCACTTTTCTCT
ATCACTGATAGGGAGTGGTAAACTCGACCTATATAAGCAGAGCTCGTTTAGTGAACCGTCAGATCGCCTG
GAGACGCCATCCACGCTGTTTTGACCTCCATAGAAGACACCGGGACCGATCCAGCCTCCGCGGCCCCGAA
TTCCTGCAGCGGCCGCTCTAGAACTAGTGGATCCCCGCGGATGGTGAGCAAGGGCGAGGAGCTGTTCACC
GGGGTGGTGCCCATCCTGGTCGAGCTGGACGGCGACGTAAACGGCCACAAGTTCAGCGTGTCCGGCGAGG
GCGAGGGCGATGCCACCTACGGCAAGCTGACCCTGAAGTTCATCTGCACCACCGGCAAGCTGCCCGTGCC
CTGGCCCACCCTCGTGACCACCCTGACCTACGGCGTGCAGTGCTTCAGCCGCTACCCCGACCACATGAAG
CAGCACGACTTCTTCAAGTCCGCCATGCCCGAAGGCTACGTCCAGGAGCGCACCATCTTCTTCAAGGACG
ACGGCAACTACAAGACCCGCGCCGAGGTGAAGTTCGAGGGCGACACCCTGGTGAACCGCATCGAGCTGAA
GGGCATCGACTTCAAGGAGGACGGCAACATCCTGGGGCACAAGCTGGAGTACAACTACAACAGCCACAAC
GTCTATATCATGGCCGACAAGCAGAAGAACGGCATCAAGGTGAACTTCAAGATCCGCCACAACATCGAGG
ACGGCAGCGTGCAGCTCGCCGACCACTACCAGCAGAACACCCCCATCGGCGACGGCCCCGTGCTGCTGCC
CGACAACCACTACCTGAGCACCCAGTCCGCCCTGAGCAAAGACCCCAACGAGAAGCGCGATCACATGGTC
CTGCTGGAGTTCGTGACCGCCGCCGGGATCACTCTCGGCATGGACGAGCTGTACAAGTAACCGGACCTAT
GAATTCGATATCAAGCTTGTCGACCTAGTTCTAGAGGATCCAGACATGATAAGATACATTGATGAGTTTG
GACAAACCACAACTAGAATGCAGTGAAAAAAATGCTTTATTTGTGAAATTTGTGATGCTATTGCTTTATT
TGTAACCATTATAAGCTGCAATAAACAAGTTAACAACAACAATTGCATTCATTTTATGTTTCAGGTTCAG
GGGGAGGTGTGGGAGGTTTTTTAAAGCAAGTAAAACCTCTACAAATGTGGTATGGCTGATTATGATCCTG
CAAGCCTCGTCGTCCTGGCCGGACCACGCTATCTGTGCAAGGTCCCCGGCCCCGGACGCGCGCTCCATGA
GCAGAGCGCCCGCCGCCGAGGCGAAGACTCGGGCGGCGCCCTGCCCGTCCCACCAGGTCAACAGGCGGTA
ACCGGCCTCTTCATCGGGAATGCGCGCGACCTTCAGCATCGCCGGCATGTCCCCCTGGCGGACGGGAAGT
ATCCAGCTCGACCAAGCTGGCCGCGTCGAGTGAAGACGAAAGGGCCTCGTGATACGCCTATTTTTATAGG
TTAATGTCATGATAATAATGGTTTCTTAGACGTCAGGTGGCACTTTTCGGGGAAATGTGCGCGGAACCCC
TATTTGTTTATTTTTCTAAATACATTCAAATATGTATCCGCTCATGAGACAATAACCCTGATAAATGCTT
CAATAATATTGAAAAAGGAAGAGTATGAGTATTCAACATTTCCGTGTCGCCCTTATTCCCTTTTTTGCGG
CATTTTGCCTTCCTGTTTTTGCTCACCCAGAAACGCTGGTGAAAGTAAAAGATGCTGAAGATCAGTTGGG
TGCACGAGTGGGTTACATCGAACTGGATCTCAACAGCGGTAAGATCCTTGAGAGTTTTCGCCCCGAAGAA
CGTTTTCCAATGATGAGCACTTTTAAAGTTCTGCTATGTGGCGCGGTATTATCCCGTGTTGACGCCGGGC
AAGAGCAACTCGGTCGCCGCATACACTATTCTCAGAATGACTTGGTTGAGTACTCACCAGTCACAGAAAA
GCATCTTACGGATGGCATGACAGTAAGAGAATTATGCAGTGCTGCCATAACCATGAGTGATAACACTGCG
GCCAACTTACTTCTGACAACGATCGGAGGACCGAAGGAGCTAACCGCTTTTTTGCACAACATGGGGGATC
ATGTAACTCGCCTTGATCGTTGGGAACCGGAGCTGAATGAAGCCATACCAAACGACGAGCGTGACACCAC
GATGCCTGTAGCAATGGCAACAACGTTGCGCAAACTATTAACTGGCGAACTACTTACTCTAGCTTCCCGG
CAACAATTAATAGACTGGATGGAGGCGGATAAAGTTGCAGGACCACTTCTGCGCTCGGCCCTTCCGGCTG
GCTGGTTTATTGCTGATAAATCTGGAGCCGGTGAGCGTGGGTCTCGCGGTATCATTGCAGCACTGGGGCC
AGATGGTAAGCCCTCCCGTATCGTAGTTATCTACACGACGGGGAGTCAGGCAACTATGGATGAACGAAAT
AGACAGATCGCTGAGATAGGTGCCTCACTGATTAAGCATTGGTAACTGTCAGACCAAGTTTACTCATATA
TACTTTAGATTGATTTAAAACTTCATTTTTAATTTAAAAGGATCTAGGTGAAGATCCTTTTTGATAATCT
CATGACCAAAATCCCTTAACGTGAGTTTTCGTTCCACTGAGCGTCAGACCCCGTAGAAAAGATCAAAGGA
TCTTCTTGAGATCCTTTTTTTCTGCGCGTAATCTGCTGCTTGCAAACAAAAAAACCACCGCTACCAGCGG
TGGTTTGTTTGCCGGATCAAGAGCTACCAACTCTTTTTCCGAAGGTAACTGGCTTCAGCAGAGCGCAGAT
ACCAAATACTGTTCTTCTAGTGTAGCCGTAGTTAGGCCACCACTTCAAGAACTCTGTAGCACCGCCTACA
TACCTCGCTCTGCTAATCCTGTTACCAGTGGCTGCTGCCAGTGGCGATAAGTCGTGTCTTACCGGGTTGG
ACTCAAGACGATAGTTACCGGATAAGGCGCAGCGGTCGGGCTGAACGGGGGGTTCGTGCACACAGCCCAG
CTTGGAGCGAACGACCTACACCGAACTGAGATACCTACAGCGTGAGCTATGAGAAAGCGCCACGCTTCCC
GAAGGGAGAAAGGCGGACAGGTATCCGGTAAGCGGCAGGGTCGGAACAGGAGAGCGCACGAGGGAGCTTC
CAGGGGGAAACGCCTGGTATCTTTATAGTCCTGTCGGGTTTCGCCACCTCTGACTTGAGCGTCGATTTTT
GTGATGCTCGTCAGGGGGGCGGAGCCTATGGAAAAACGCCAGCAACGCGGCCTTTTTACGGTTCCTGGCC
TTTTGCTGGCCTTTTGCTCACATGTTCTTTCCTGCGTTATCCCCTGATTCTGTGGATAACCGTATTACCG
CCTTTGAGTGAGCTGATACCGCTCGCCGCAGCCGAACGACCGAGCGCAGCGAGTCAGTGAGCGAGGAAGC
GGAAG
