>Addgene plasmid #202938 | Salsa-BC97-P2A1 | depositor partial sequence | sequence record 393811 | BC97
CCGGACCTAT
